Addgene plasmid #68782: pBW121-SS-294
Purpose: 2x Target 1 0gap minus SV40 Ori
Depositing lab: James Collins. Depositing organization: Massachusetts Institute of Technology. Publication: DNA sense-and-respond protein modules for mammalian cells. Slomovic S, Collins JJ. Nat Methods. 2015 Sep 21. doi: 10.1038/nmeth.3585. PubMed 26389572.
Backbone
  Vector backbone: pBW121
  Backbone size w/o insert (bp): 4522
  Total vector size (bp): 4604
  Vector type: Mammalian Expression
Growth in bacteria
  Bacterial resistance: Ampicillin, 100 μg/mL
  Growth temperature: 37°C
  Growth strain: DH5alpha
  Copy number: High Copy
Gene/Insert
  Gene/Insert name: 2x 0gap Target 1
  Species: Synthetic
  Insert size (bp): 82
Terms and licenses: Academic/Nonprofit Terms; Industry Terms: Not Available to Industry
How to cite: pBW121-SS-294 was a gift from James Collins (Addgene plasmid # 68782 ; http://n2t.net/addgene:68782 ; RRID:Addgene_68782)
