[The description below was written by a language model from this plasmid's Addgene catalogue record and pLannotate feature annotations shown in this document.]
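Description:
pBW121-SS-294 is a small mammalian-type plasmid of about 4.6 kb built on the pBW121 backbone. It carries a short synthetic insert of 82 bp described as "2x 0gap Target 1". The stated purpose, "2x Target 1 0gap minus SV40 Ori", indicates two copies of a defined target sequence with no spacer within the target arrangement. It also indicates a backbone from which the SV40 origin has been removed, and no SV40 origin appears in the annotated feature table. The plasmid comes from work on DNA sense-and-respond protein modules for mammalian cells. This suggests it serves as a target-bearing DNA to be recognised by engineered DNA-binding sensor proteins in transfected cells, although the record does not spell out the exact assay. Removing the SV40 origin would prevent episomal replication of the plasmid in cells expressing SV40 large T antigen.

The backbone has a CAG-style expression unit made up of the CMV immediate-early enhancer, the chicken β-actin promoter and a chimeric β-actin/β-globin intron. This is followed by a short β-globin-derived fragment and the rabbit β-globin polyadenylation signal. No full-length coding sequence is annotated between the intron and the poly(A) signal, so the plasmid does not appear to express a protein payload. The target insert itself is not annotated, and its position in the plasmid is not given. Remnants of the lac promoter, lac operator, CAP binding site and lacI fragments are cloning-vector leftovers. The plasmid is propagated in E. coli from a high-copy ColE1/pUC-type origin, with ampicillin selection provided by β-lactamase under its own promoter. No mammalian selection marker is annotated.
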