Features (pLannotate 1.2.2; 13 found; start..end, strand, type, name):
      4..383     +  enhancer       CMV enhancer: human cytomegalovirus immediate early enhancer
    386..661     +  promoter       chicken β-actin promoter: No description available
    662..1670    +  intron         chimeric intron: chimera between introns from chicken β-actin and rabbit β-globin
   1768..1839    +  CDS            HBB (fragment): HBB_PONPY - Experimental evidence at transcript level: Swiss-Prot protein existence level 2. Involved in oxygen transport from the lung to the various peripheral tissues. From Pongo pygmaeus (Bornean orangutan).
   1910..1965    +  polyA_signal   β-globin poly(A) signal: rabbit β-globin polyadenylation signal (Gil and Proudfoot, 1987)
   2350..2366    -  protein_bind   lac operator: The lac repressor binds to the lac operator to inhibit transcription in E. coli. This inhibition can be relieved by adding lactose or isopropyl-β-D-thiogalactopyranoside (IPTG). lac repressor encoded by lacI
   2374..2404    -  promoter       lac promoter: promoter for the E. coli lac operon
   2419..2440    -  protein_bind   CAP binding site: CAP binding activates transcription in the presence of cAMP. E. coli catabolite activator protein
   2453..2492    -  CDS            lacI (fragment): lac repressor; lacI; The lac repressor binds to the lac operator to inhibit transcription in E. coli. This inhibition can be relieved by adding lactose or isopropyl-β-D-thiogalactopyranoside (IPTG).
   2619..2673    -  CDS            lacI (fragment): lac repressor; lacI; The lac repressor binds to the lac operator to inhibit transcription in E. coli. This inhibition can be relieved by adding lactose or isopropyl-β-D-thiogalactopyranoside (IPTG).
   2856..3444    -  rep_origin     ori: high-copy-number ColE1/pMB1/pBR322/pUC origin of replication
   3615..4475    -  CDS            AmpR: β-lactamase; bla; confers resistance to ampicillin, carbenicillin, and related antibiotics
   4476..4580    -  promoter       AmpR promoter: bla
>Addgene plasmid #68782 | pBW121-SS-294 | depositor full sequence | sequence record 125019 | pBW121-SS-294 sequence 4606 bps
GTCGACATTGATTATTGACTAGTTATTAATAGTAATCAATTACGGGGTCATTAGTTCATAGCCCATATAT
GGAGTTCCGCGTTACATAACTTACGGTAAATGGCCCGCCTGGCTGACCGCCCAACGACCCCCGCCCATTG
ACGTCAATAATGACGTATGTTCCCATAGTAACGCCAATAGGGACTTTCCATTGACGTCAATGGGTGGACT
ATTTACGGTAAACTGCCCACTTGGCAGTACATCAAGTGTATCATATGCCAAGTACGCCCCCTATTGACGT
CAATGACGGTAAATGGCCCGCCTGGCATTATGCCCAGTACATGACCTTATGGGACTTTCCTACTTGGCAG
TACATCTACGTATTAGTCATCGCTATTACCATGGGTCGAGGTGAGCCCCACGTTCTGCTTCACTCTCCCC
ATCTCCCCCCCCTCCCCACCCCCAATTTTGTATTTATTTATTTTTTAATTATTTTGTGCAGCGATGGGGG
CGGGGGGGGGGGGGGCGCGCGCCAGGCGGGGCGGGGCGGGGCGAGGGGCGGGGCGGGGCGAGGCGGAGAG
GTGCGGCGGCAGCCAATCAGAGCGGCGCGCTCCGAAAGTTTCCTTTTATGGCGAGGCGGCGGCGGCGGCG
GCCCTATAAAAAGCGAAGCGCGCGGCGGGCGGGAGTCGCTGCGTTGCCTTCGCCCCGTGCCCCGCTCCGC
GCCGCCTCGCGCCGCCCGCCCCGGCTCTGACTGACCGCGTTACTCCCACAGGTGAGCGGGCGGGACGGCC
CTTCTCCTCCGGGCTGTAATTAGCGCTTGGTTTAATGACGGCTCGTTTCTTTTCTGTGGCTGCGTGAAAG
CCTTAAAGGGCTCCGGGAGGGCCCTTTGTGCGGGGGGGAGCGGCTCGGGGGGTGCGTGCGTGTGTGTGTG
CGTGGGGAGCGCCGCGTGCGGCCCGCGCTGCCCGGCGGCTGTGAGCGCTGCGGGCGCGGCGCGGGGCTTT
GTGCGCTCCGCGTGTGCGCGAGGGGAGCGCGGCCGGGGGCGGTGCCCCGCGGTGCGGGGGGGCTGCGAGG
GGAACAAAGGCTGCGTGCGGGGTGTGTGCGTGGGGGGGTGAGCAGGGGGTGTGGGCGCGGCGGTCGGGCT
GTAACCCCCCCCTGCACCCCCCTCCCCGAGTTGCTGAGCACGGCCCGGCTTCGGGTGCGGGGCTCCGTGC
GGGGCGTGGCGCGGGGCTCGCCGTGCCGGGCGGGGGGTGGCGGCAGGTGGGGGTGCCGGGCGGGGCGGGG
CCGCCTCGGGCCGGGGAGGGCTCGGGGGAGGGGCGCGGCGGCCCCGGAGCGCCGGCGGCTGTCGAGGCGC
GGCGAGCCGCAGCCATTGCCTTTTATGGTAATCGTGCGAGAGGGCGCAGGGACTTCCTTTGTCCCAAATC
TGGCGGAGCCGAAATCTGGGAGGCGCCGCCGCACCCCCTCTAGCGGGCGCGGGCGAAGCGGTGCGGCGCC
GGCAGGAAGGAAATGGGCGGGGAGGGCCTTCGTGCGTCGCCGCGCCGCCGTCCCCTTCTCCATCTCCAGC
CTCGGGGCTGCCGCAGGGGGACGGCTGCCTTCGGGGGGGACGGGGCAGGGCGGGGTTCGGCTTCTGGCGT
GTGACCGGCGGCTCTAGAGCCTCTGCTAACCATGTTCATGCCTTCTTCTTTTTCCTACAGCTCCTGGGCA
ACGTGCTGGTTATTGTGCTGTCTCATCATTTTGGCAAAGAATTGATTAATTCGAGCGAACGCGTAGCCAA
AGGCAACAGGCGGCCGCACTCCTCAGGTGCAGGCTGCCTATCAGAAGGTGGTGGCTGGTGTGGCCAATGC
CCTGGCTCACAAATACCACTGAGATCTTTTTCCCTCTGCCAAAAATTATGGGGACATCATGAAGCCCCTT
GAGCATCTGACTTCTGGCTAATAAAGGAAATTTATTTTCATTGCAATAGTGTGTTGGAATTTTTTGTGTC
TCTCACTCGGAAGGACATATGGGAGGGCAAATCATTTAAAACATCAGAATGAGTATTTGGTTTAGAGTTT
GGCAACATATGCCCATATGCTGGCTGCCATGAACAAAGGTTGGCTATAAAGAGGTCATCAGTATATGAAA
CAGCCCCCTGCTGTCCATTCCTTATTCCATAGAAAAGCCTTGACTTGAGGTTAGATTTTTTTTATATTTT
GTTTTGTGTTATTTTTTTCTTTAACATCCCTAAAATTTTCCTTACATGTTTTACTAGCCAGATTTTTCCT
CCTCTCCTGACTACTCCCAGTCATAGCTGTCCCTCTTCTCTTATGGAGATCCCTCGACCTGCAGCCCAAG
CTTGGCGTAATCATGGTCATAGCTGTTTCCTGTGTGAAATTGTTATCCGCTCACAATTCCACACAACATA
CGAGCCGGAAGCATAAAGTGTAAAGCCTGGGGTGCCTAATGAGTGAGCTAACTCACATTAATTGCGTTGC
GCTCACTGCCCGCTTTCCAGTCGGGAAACCTGTCGTGCCAGCGGATCTTGAAGAAGCTGCAGGAGGTGCT
GGAGGGGAAGTGGTCCGGATCTTGAAGAAGCTGCAGGAGGTGCTGGAGGGGAAGTGGTCCGGATCCGCGA
AATTAAGCGAAATTAACTCGAGAGATCCGCTGCATTAATGAATCGGCCAACGCGCGGGGAGAGGCGGTTT
GCGTATTGGGCGCTCTTCCGCTTCCTCGCTCACTGACTCGCTGCGCTCGGTCGTTCGGCTGCGGCGAGCG
GTATCAGCTCACTCAAAGGCGGTAATACGGTTATCCACAGAATCAGGGGATAACGCAGGAAAGAACATGT
GAGCAAAAGGCCAGCAAAAGGCCAGGAACCGTAAAAAGGCCGCGTTGCTGGCGTTTTTCCATAGGCTCCG
CCCCCCTGACGAGCATCACAAAAATCGACGCTCAAGTCAGAGGTGGCGAAACCCGACAGGACTATAAAGA
TACCAGGCGTTTCCCCCTGGAAGCTCCCTCGTGCGCTCTCCTGTTCCGACCCTGCCGCTTACCGGATACC
TGTCCGCCTTTCTCCCTTCGGGAAGCGTGGCGCTTTCTCAATGCTCACGCTGTAGGTATCTCAGTTCGGT
GTAGGTCGTTCGCTCCAAGCTGGGCTGTGTGCACGAACCCCCCGTTCAGCCCGACCGCTGCGCCTTATCC
GGTAACTATCGTCTTGAGTCCAACCCGGTAAGACACGACTTATCGCCACTGGCAGCAGCCACTGGTAACA
GGATTAGCAGAGCGAGGTATGTAGGCGGTGCTACAGAGTTCTTGAAGTGGTGGCCTAACTACGGCTACAC
TAGAAGGACAGTATTTGGTATCTGCGCTCTGCTGAAGCCAGTTACCTTCGGAAAAAGAGTTGGTAGCTCT
TGATCCGGCAAACAAACCACCGCTGGTAGCGGTGGTTTTTTTGTTTGCAAGCAGCAGATTACGCGCAGAA
AAAAAGGATCTCAAGAAGATCCTTTGATCTTTTCTACGGGGTCTGACGCTCAGTGGAACGAAAACTCACG
TTAAGGGATTTTGGTCATGAGATTATCAAAAAGGATCTTCACCTAGATCCTTTTAAATTAAAAATGAAGT
TTTAAATCAATCTAAAGTATATATGAGTAAACTTGGTCTGACAGTTACCAATGCTTAATCAGTGAGGCAC
CTATCTCAGCGATCTGTCTATTTCGTTCATCCATAGTTGCCTGACTCCCCGTCGTGTAGATAACTACGAT
ACGGGAGGGCTTACCATCTGGCCCCAGTGCTGCAATGATACCGCGAGACCCACGCTCACCGGCTCCAGAT
TTATCAGCAATAAACCAGCCAGCCGGAAGGGCCGAGCGCAGAAGTGGTCCTGCAACTTTATCCGCCTCCA
TCCAGTCTATTAATTGTTGCCGGGAAGCTAGAGTAAGTAGTTCGCCAGTTAATAGTTTGCGCAACGTTGT
TGCCATTGCTACAGGCATCGTGGTGTCACGCTCGTCGTTTGGTATGGCTTCATTCAGCTCCGGTTCCCAA
CGATCAAGGCGAGTTACATGATCCCCCATGTTGTGCAAAAAAGCGGTTAGCTCCTTCGGTCCTCCGATCG
TTGTCAGAAGTAAGTTGGCCGCAGTGTTATCACTCATGGTTATGGCAGCACTGCATAATTCTCTTACTGT
CATGCCATCCGTAAGATGCTTTTCTGTGACTGGTGAGTACTCAACCAAGTCATTCTGAGAATAGTGTATG
CGGCGACCGAGTTGCTCTTGCCCGGCGTCAATACGGGATAATACCGCGCCACATAGCAGAACTTTAAAAG
TGCTCATCATTGGAAAACGTTCTTCGGGGCGAAAACTCTCAAGGATCTTACCGCTGTTGAGATCCAGTTC
GATGTAACCCACTCGTGCACCCAACTGATCTTCAGCATCTTTTACTTTCACCAGCGTTTCTGGGTGAGCA
AAAACAGGAAGGCAAAATGCCGCAAAAAAGGGAATAAGGGCGACACGGAAATGTTGAATACTCATACTCT
TCCTTTTTCAATATTATTGAAGCATTTATCAGGGTTATTGTCTCATGAGCGGATACATATTTGAATGTAT
TTAGAAAAATAAACAAATAGGGGTTCCGCGCACATTTCCCCGAAAAGTGCCACCTG
