>Addgene plasmid #68782 | pBW121-SS-294 | addgene partial sequence | sequence record 125017 | pUC-4 5'-CAGTGAGCGAGGAAGCGGAAGAGCGCCCAA-3'
GCGCGTTGGCCGATTCATTAATGCAGCGGATCTCTCGAGTTAATTTCGCTTAATTTCGCGGATCCGGACC
ACTTCCCCTCCAGCACCTCCTGCAGCTTCTTCAAGATCCGGACCACTTCCCCTCCAGCACCTCCTGCAGC
TTCTTCAAGATCCGCTGGCACGACAGGTTTCCCGACTGGAAAGCGGGCAGTGAGCGCAACGCAATTAATG
TGAGTTAGCTCACTCATTAGGCACCCCAGGCTTTACACTTTATGCTTCCGGCTCGTATGTTGTGTGGAAT
TGTGAGCGGATAACAATTTCACACAGGAAACAGCTATGACCATGATTACGCCAAGCTTGGGCTGCAGGTC
GAGGGATCTCCATAAGAGAAGAGGGACAGCTATGACTGGGAGTAGTCAGGAGAGGAGGAAAAATCTGGCT
AGTAAAACATGTAAGGAAAATTTTAGGGATGTTAAAGAAAAAAATAACACAAAACAAAATATAAAAAAAA
TCTAACCTCAAGTCAAGGCTTTTCTATGGAATAAGGAATGGACAGCAGGGGGCTGTTTCATATACTGATG
ACCTCTTTATAGCCAACCTTTGTTCATGGCAGCCAGCATATGGGCATATGTTGCCAAACTCTAAACCAAA
TACTCATTCTGATGTTTTAAATGATTTGCCCTCCCATATGTCCTTCCGAGTGAGAGACACAAAAAATTCC
AACACACTATTGCAATGAAAATAAATTTCC
