>Addgene plasmid #68782 | pBW121-SS-294 | addgene partial sequence | sequence record 125018 | pCAGGS5 5'-ggttcggcttctggcgtgtgacc-3'
TGTTCATGCCTTCTTCTTTTTCCTACAGCTCCTGGGCAACGTGCTGGTTATTGTGCTGTCTCATCATTTT
GGCAAAGAATTGATTAATTCGAGCGAACGCGTAGCCAAAGGCAACAGGCGGCCGCACTCCTCAGGTGCAG
GCTGCCTATCAGAAGGTGGTGGCTGGTGTGGCCAATGCCCTGGCTCACAAATACCACTGAGATCTTTTTC
CCTCTGCCAAAAATTATGGGGACATCATGAAGCCCCTTGAGCATCTGACTTCTGGCTAATAAAGGAAATT
TATTTTCATTGCAATAGTGTGTTGGAATTTTTTGTGTCTCTCACTCGGAAGGACATATGGGAGGGCAAAT
CATTTAAAACATCAGAATGAGTATTTGGTTTAGAGTTTGGCAACATATGCCCATATGCTGGCTGCCATGA
ACAAAGGTTGGCTATAAAGAGGTCATCAGTATATGAAACAGCCCCCTGCTGTCCATTCCTTATTCCATAG
AAAAGCCTTGACTTGAGGTTAGATTTTTTTTATATTTTGTTTTGTGTTATTTTTTTCTTTAACATCCCTA
AAATTTTCCTTACATGTTTTACTAGCCAGATTTTTCCTCCTCTCCTGACTACTCCCAGTCATAGCTGTCC
CTCTTCTCTTATGGAGATCCCTCGACCTGCAGCCC
